Addgene plasmid #78185: pJL580
Purpose: Ce rpy-1 expression in worms
Depositing lab: Junho Lee. Depositing organization: Seoul National University. Publication: Control of rapsyn stability by the CUL-3-containing E3 ligase complex. Nam S, Min K, Hwang H, Lee HO, Lee JH, Yoon J, Lee H, Park S, Lee J. J Biol Chem. 2009 Mar 20;284(12):8195-206. doi: 10.1074/jbc.M808230200. Epub 2009 Jan 20. PubMed 19158078.
Backbone
  Vector backbone: pPD95.75
  Vector type: Worm Expression
Growth in bacteria
  Bacterial resistance: Ampicillin, 100 μg/mL
  Growth temperature: 37°C
  Growth strain: DH5alpha
  Copy number: High Copy
Gene/Insert
  Gene/Insert name: rpy-1
  Species: C. elegans (nematode)
  Entrez Gene: rpy-1 (a.k.a. CELE_C18H9.7)
  Promoter: rpy-1
  Cloning method: Restriction Enzyme; 5′ cloning site Unknown (unknown if destroyed); 3′ cloning site Unknown (unknown if destroyed)
  Sequencing primers: 5′ M13 reverse; 3′ GFP R
Terms and licenses: Academic/Nonprofit Terms; Industry Terms: Not Available to Industry
How to cite: pJL580 was a gift from Junho Lee (Addgene plasmid # 78185 ; http://n2t.net/addgene:78185 ; RRID:Addgene_78185)
