[The description below was written by a language model from this plasmid's Addgene catalogue record.]
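Description:
pJL580 is a Caenorhabditis elegans expression plasmid built on pPD95.75, one of the standard promoterless GFP vectors widely used for making reporter and fusion constructs in worms. It is propagated in E. coli as a high-copy plasmid under ampicillin selection. The record lists no worm selection or co-injection marker, so any marker used to identify transgenic animals would have to be supplied separately.

The insert is C. elegans rpy-1 (locus C18H9.7), the nematode homologue of rapsyn, a protein associated with acetylcholine receptor clustering at neuromuscular synapses. Expression is driven by the gene's own rpy-1 promoter, so the transgene should follow the endogenous spatial and temporal pattern rather than being ectopically or ubiquitously expressed. The pPD95.75 backbone normally places a GFP coding sequence and a 3′ UTR downstream of the cloning site, and a GFP reverse primer is listed for sequencing the 3′ end of the insert. Together these suggest that rpy-1 lies directly upstream of GFP, probably as a C-terminal fusion. However, the record does not explicitly state a tag or fusion, and the cloning sites are recorded as unknown, so the reading frame and exact junction cannot be confirmed. It is also not stated whether the insert is genomic or cDNA. No feature table or annotated sequence is provided.

The stated purpose is rpy-1 expression in worms. The associated work concerns control of rapsyn stability by a CUL-3-containing E3 ubiquitin ligase complex, which fits using the construct to follow RPY-1 expression, localisation or protein levels in transgenic animals.
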