>Addgene plasmid #78185 | pJL580 | addgene partial sequence | sequence record 147296 | M13-Rev 5'-CAGGAAACAGCTATGACC-3'
CGATGGATACGCTAACAACTTGGAAATGAAATAAGCTTTTACAATAAACCATGGCTCACTGTTCTTGTTG
ATCGAAATTTTTTTTTTCATTTTTAAAGTTACGTCGATATGAAAATGTAGTGCTGAAAACATCAAGACTT
ATTTTGAAAATATATTTGGATTTCTAAAAATATTGTTTATTTAAAATACTTCAAGTGGGGCATCCAGGGG
TGGAACTTTATTCCCTTAACATTTTATTGTCGAAACTGAAATTTTCCTGACTTATTTTTTCTAAATAATC
CTTTTTCATCTTCATCCTTAAAGATATTTCTAATCTAATCGGCTCTTCTCATCGTTTTCTTCCACACAAT
TCAATGTGTCCCAACTCTTTACCCGTCTCTTCACAGAAATGTCAATTTCTGTTCAATTTCCCATGGGAGT
TCGATTTTCCGTTTCCCATCCTTTTCCAAACTCGGAGAGCTTGGGGCAACTCAAGAAAAAAAACATTTGG
AATACGGATTCCTTAA
