>Addgene plasmid #78185 | pJL580 | addgene partial sequence | sequence record 147593 | GFP-R 5'-CCATCTAATTCAACAAGAATTGGGACAAC-3'
TTTTTTCTACCGGTACCCTCCAAGGGTCCTCCTGAAAATGTTCTATGTTATGTTAGTATCATTCGAAACA
TACCTTTGGGTCCTTTGGCCAATCCCGGGAAACATCTGTTACTGTAGGCGTGTGAGTTATCACAAGAGGA
CCATCTTCTGCTAGTGGCATTGCTGGAGGAAGAGCTACTATTGATGATGGAGGTAGGGCTGCCTGTGAGC
AACAAGGTTTCCGTGGAGGTGGTGGTGGTTTATGATTTGCATTCGAATGCGTGTGTGACTGCGATGTCGT
CGATGCAGTAAGAATCGGTTCGGAAGCACAAGAAGCCGTTGTTGAAGGTACTTCAGGTGACGGAACTGCA
ACTGCTGAACATGCATTCGCCGCTGCAGATTGTTGTGATTTTAGCCTAGCAAGACTTCGATCAACTCGAT
CAATATCTTTCTCGGCGCCACGAAGAATCTTGTCCTGTTGTGAACGTCGTGTTAATGTGGCTTGTGGTGT
GATATCTCCAAGTTCGGCAGCTGCTGAGACAAGTGGAGTGGCAACACCTCCCGGTGGGGCGAAAGACGTG
CTAGGACTCTGAACATCAATTGTTGAAGCAATAGAACTTCGTATCGAGATATTGTCCGATAAAACAGCTC
TGCATCTACATTTCGGGCAGGTTTGATCTGTTCTTTGTAGGAGATACGTGTGTAAGCATTTTTCATGGAA
